>Addgene plasmid #207697 | qTAG-N-Puro-V5 | addgene full sequence | sequence record 413759 | Addgene NGS Result
TCGCGCGTTTCGGTGATGACGGTGAAAACCTCTGACACATGCAGCTCCCGGAGACGGTCACAGCTTGTCT
GTAAGCGGATGCCGGGAGCAGACAAGCCCGTCAGGGCGCGTCAGCGGGTGTTGGCGGGTGTCGGGGCTGG
CTTAACTATGCGGCATCAGAGCAGATTGTACTGAGAGTGCACCATATGCGGTGTGAAATACCGCACAGAT
GCGTAAGGAGAAAATACCGCATCAGGCGCCATTCGCCATTCAGGCTGCGCAACTGTTGGGAAGGGCGATC
GGTGCGGGCCTCTTCGCTATTACGCCAGCTGGCGAAAGGGGGATGTGCTGCAAGGCGATTAAGTTGGGTA
ACGCCAGGGTTTTCCCAGTCACGACGTTGTAAAACGACGGCCAGTGAATTCGGCAAGAGCAAGACCGGTA
GCTACCGTTCGTATAGCATACATTATACGAAGTTATCTGCTAGCATGACCGAGTACAAGCCCACGGTGCG
CCTCGCCACCCGCGACGACGTCCCCAGGGCCGTACGCACCCTCGCCGCCGCGTTCGCCGACTACCCCGCC
ACGCGCCACACCGTCGATCCGGACCGCCACATCGAGCGGGTCACCGAGCTGCAAGAACTCTTCCTCACGC
GCGTCGGGCTCGACATCGGCAAGGTGTGGGTCGCGGACGACGGCGCCGCGGTGGCGGTCTGGACCACGCC
GGAGAGCGTCGAAGCGGGGGCGGTGTTCGCCGAGATCGGCCCGCGCATGGCCGAGTTGAGCGGTTCCCGG
CTGGCCGCGCAGCAACAGATGGAAGGCCTCCTGGCGCCGCACCGGCCCAAGGAGCCCGCGTGGTTCCTGG
CCACCGTCGGCGTCTCGCCCGACCACCAGGGCAAGGGTCTGGGCAGCGCCGTCGTGCTCCCCGGAGTGGA
GGCGGCCGAGCGCGCCGGGGTGCCCGCCTTCCTGGAGACCTCCGCGCCCCGCAACCTCCCCTTCTACGAG
CGGCTCGGCTTCACCGTCACCGCCGACGTCGAGGTGCCCGAAGGACCGCGCACCTGGTGCATGACCCGCA
AGCCCGGTGCCGGATCCGGAGCTACTAACTTCAGCCTGCTGAAGCAGGCCGGAGACGTGGAGGAGAACCC
TGGACCTTCTAGAATAACTTCGTATAGCATACATTATACGAACGGTAGCACGCGTGGAGGTGGCGGTTCC
GGCAAGCCCATCCCCAACCCCCTGCTGGGCCTGGACAGCACCGGTGGAGGCGGATCTCTCGAGGGAGGAA
GCGGAGGATCTGGCGGTACCAAGCTTGGCGTAATCATGGTCATAGCTGTTTCCTGTGTGAAATTGTTATC
CGCTCACAATTCCACACAACATACGAGCCGGAAGCATAAAGTGTAAAGCCTGGGGTGCCTAATGAGTGAG
CTAACTCACATTAATTGCGTTGCGCTCACTGCCCGCTTTCCAGTCGGGAAACCTGTCGTGCCAGCTGCAT
TAATGAATCGGCCAACGCGCGGGGAGAGGCGGTTTGCGTATTGGGCGCTCTTCCGCTTCCTCGCTCACTG
ACTCGCTGCGCTCGGTCGTTCGGCTGCGGCGAGCGGTATCAGCTCACTCAAAGGCGGTAATACGGTTATC
CACAGAATCAGGGGATAACGCAGGAAAGAACATGTGAGCAAAAGGCCAGCAAAAGGCCAGGAACCGTAAA
AAGGCCGCGTTGCTGGCGTTTTTCCATAGGCTCCGCCCCCCTGACGAGCATCACAAAAATCGACGCTCAA
GTCAGAGGTGGCGAAACCCGACAGGACTATAAAGATACCAGGCGTTTCCCCCTGGAAGCTCCCTCGTGCG
CTCTCCTGTTCCGACCCTGCCGCTTACCGGATACCTGTCCGCCTTTCTCCCTTCGGGAAGCGTGGCGCTT
TCTCATAGCTCACGCTGTAGGTATCTCAGTTCGGTGTAGGTCGTTCGCTCCAAGCTGGGCTGTGTGCACG
AACCCCCCGTTCAGCCCGACCGCTGCGCCTTATCCGGTAACTATCGTCTTGAGTCCAACCCGGTAAGACA
CGACTTATCGCCACTGGCAGCAGCCACTGGTAACAGGATTAGCAGAGCGAGGTATGTAGGCGGTGCTACA
GAGTTCTTGAAGTGGTGGCCTAACTACGGCTACACTAGAAGAACAGTATTTGGTATCTGCGCTCTGCTGA
AGCCAGTTACCTTCGGAAAAAGAGTTGGTAGCTCTTGATCCGGCAAACAAACCACCGCTGGTAGCGGTGG
TTTTTTTGTTTGCAAGCAGCAGATTACGCGCAGAAAAAAAGGATCTCAAGAAGATCCTTTGATCTTTTCT
ACGGGGTCTGACGCTCAGTGGAACGAAAACTCACGTTAAGGGATTTTGGTCATGAGATTATCAAAAAGGA
TCTTCACCTAGATCCTTTTAAATTAAAAATGAAGTTTTAAATCAATCTAAAGTATATATGAGTAAACTTG
GTCTGACAGTTACCAATGCTTAATCAGTGAGGCACCTATCTCAGCGATCTGTCTATTTCGTTCATCCATA
GTTGCCTGACTCCCCGTCGTGTAGATAACTACGATACGGGAGGGCTTACCATCTGGCCCCAGTGCTGCAA
TGATACCGCGAGACCCACGCTCACCGGCTCCAGATTTATCAGCAATAAACCAGCCAGCCGGAAGGGCCGA
GCGCAGAAGTGGTCCTGCAACTTTATCCGCCTCCATCCAGTCTATTAATTGTTGCCGGGAAGCTAGAGTA
AGTAGTTCGCCAGTTAATAGTTTGCGCAACGTTGTTGCCATTGCTACAGGCATCGTGGTGTCACGCTCGT
CGTTTGGTATGGCTTCATTCAGCTCCGGTTCCCAACGATCAAGGCGAGTTACATGATCCCCCATGTTGTG
CAAAAAAGCGGTTAGCTCCTTCGGTCCTCCGATCGTTGTCAGAAGTAAGTTGGCCGCAGTGTTATCACTC
ATGGTTATGGCAGCACTGCATAATTCTCTTACTGTCATGCCATCCGTAAGATGCTTTTCTGTGACTGGTG
AGTACTCAACCAAGTCATTCTGAGAATAGTGTATGCGGCGACCGAGTTGCTCTTGCCCGGCGTCAATACG
GGATAATACCGCGCCACATAGCAGAACTTTAAAAGTGCTCATCATTGGAAAACGTTCTTCGGGGCGAAAA
CTCTCAAGGATCTTACCGCTGTTGAGATCCAGTTCGATGTAACCCACTCGTGCACCCAACTGATCTTCAG
CATCTTTTACTTTCACCAGCGTTTCTGGGTGAGCAAAAACAGGAAGGCAAAATGCCGCAAAAAAGGGAAT
AAGGGCGACACGGAAATGTTGAATACTCATACTCTTCCTTTTTCAATATTATTGAAGCATTTATCAGGGT
TATTGTCTCATGAGCGGATACATATTTGAATGTATTTAGAAAAATAAACAAATAGGGGTTCCGCGCACAT
TTCCCCGAAAAGTGCCACCTGACGTCTAAGAAACCATTATTATCATGACATTAACCTATAAAAATAGGCG
TATCACGAGGCCCTTTCGTC
Features (pLannotate 1.2.2; 13 found; start..end, strand, type, name):
    137..236     +  misc_feature   bom (fragment): basis of mobility region from pBR322
    242..399     -  CDS            lacZα (fragment): LacZα fragment of β-galactosidase; lacZ fragment
    423..456     +  protein_bind   lox71: Left element (LE) mutant of loxP (Araki et al., 2010). Cre-mediated recombination occurs in the 8-bp core sequence (GCATACAT). Cre recombinase
    465..1061    +  CDS            PuroR (fragment): puromycin N-acetyltransferase; pac from Streptomyces; confers resistance to puromycin
   1134..1167    +  protein_bind   lox66: Right element (RE) mutant of loxP (Araki et al., 2010). Cre-mediated recombination occurs in the 8-bp core sequence (GCATACAT). Cre recombinase
   1323..1339    -  protein_bind   lac operator: The lac repressor binds to the lac operator to inhibit transcription in E. coli. This inhibition can be relieved by adding lactose or isopropyl-β-D-thiogalactopyranoside (IPTG). lac repressor encoded by lacI
   1347..1377    -  promoter       lac promoter: promoter for the E. coli lac operon
   1392..1413    -  protein_bind   CAP binding site: CAP binding activates transcription in the presence of cAMP. E. coli catabolite activator protein
   1426..1518    -  CDS            lacI (fragment): lac repressor; lacI; The lac repressor binds to the lac operator to inhibit transcription in E. coli. This inhibition can be relieved by adding lactose or isopropyl-β-D-thiogalactopyranoside (IPTG).
   1701..2289    -  rep_origin     ori: high-copy-number ColE1/pMB1/pBR322/pUC origin of replication
   2460..3320    -  CDS            AmpR: β-lactamase; bla; confers resistance to ampicillin, carbenicillin, and related antibiotics
   3321..3425    -  promoter       AmpR promoter: bla
   3520..35      +  CDS            rop (fragment) (across the origin): Rop protein, which maintains plasmids at low copy number; rop
