[The description below was written by a language model from this plasmid's Addgene catalogue record and pLannotate feature annotations shown in this document.]
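Description:
qTAG-N-Puro-V5 is an empty donor-cassette plasmid from the qTAG scaffold series for CRISPR-based endogenous tagging in mammalian cells. It is built on a pUC19 backbone and is about 3.5 kb in the sequenced record. In E. coli it is maintained through the high-copy ColE1/pUC origin and selected with ampicillin via the β-lactamase gene and its native promoter. Remnants of the pUC19 lac region (lacZα fragment, lac promoter, operator and CAP site), along with short bom, rop and lacI fragments, are backbone carry-over and have no role in the tagging function.

The payload is a promoterless Puro-2A-V5 cassette intended for in-frame insertion at the N-terminus of a target gene. The feature table shows the puromycin N-acetyltransferase coding sequence flanked by lox71 upstream and lox66 downstream. The 2A peptide and V5 epitope described in the catalogue entry are not annotated, although unannotated sequence around and after lox66 could accommodate them. No gene-specific insert is present, so the user adds left and right homology arms on either side of the cassette to make it a homology-directed repair template for a Cas9-induced break near the start codon.

After correct integration, the endogenous promoter would drive a single transcript. The 2A sequence then separates the resistance protein from the V5-tagged native protein, so puromycin enriches for edited cells. The mutant lox pair should allow Cre-mediated removal of the selection marker afterwards. The record does not spell out how this step is used.
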