Addgene plasmid #207697: qTAG-N-Puro-V5
Purpose: (Empty Backbone) Empty N-terminus donor cassette. Integrate homology arms to target the N-terminus insertion of a Puro-2A-V5 cassette
Depositing lab: Laurence Pelletier. Depositing organization: Sinai Health System. Publication: qTAG: an adaptable plasmid scaffold for CRISPR-based endogenous tagging. Philip R, Sharma A, Matellan L, Erpf AC, Hsu WH, Tkach JM, Wyatt HDM, Pelletier L. EMBO J. 2024 Dec 12. doi: 10.1038/s44318-024-00337-5. PubMed 39668248.
Backbone
  Vector backbone: pUC19
  Backbone manufacturer: Invitrogen
  Backbone size (bp): 2686
  Vector type: Mammalian Expression, CRISPR ; Donor Cassette
  Selectable markers: Puromycin
Growth in bacteria
  Bacterial resistance: Ampicillin, 100 μg/mL
  Growth temperature: 37°C
  Growth strain: DH5alpha
  Copy number: High Copy
Gene/Insert
  Gene/Insert name: None
Terms and licenses: Academic/Nonprofit Terms; Industry Terms: Not Available to Industry
Depositor comments: Please visit https://www.biorxiv.org/content/10.1101/2023.11.01.565029v3 for bioRxiv preprint.
How to cite: qTAG-N-Puro-V5 was a gift from Laurence Pelletier (Addgene plasmid # 207697 ; http://n2t.net/addgene:207697 ; RRID:Addgene_207697)
